>Addgene plasmid #100572 | FISSEQ-hgRNA-Design2 | addgene full sequence | sequence record 192151 | Addgene NGS Result
TGTAGTCTTATGCAATACTCTTGTAGTCTTGCAACATGGTAACGATGAGTTAGCAACATGCCTTACAAGG
AGAGAAAAAGCACCGTGCATGCCGATTGGTGGAAGTAAGGTGGTACGATCGTGCCTTATTAGGAAGGCAA
CAGACGGGTCTGACATGGATTGGACGAACCACTGAATTGCCGCATTGCAGAGATATTGTATTTAAGTGCC
TAGCTCGATACATAAACGGGTCTCTCTGGTTAGACCAGATCTGAGCCTGGGAGCTCTCTGGCTAACTAGG
GAACCCACTGCTTAAGCCTCAATAAAGCTTGCCTTGAGTGCTTCAAGTAGTGTGTGCCCGTCTGTTGTGT
GACTCTGGTAACTAGAGATCCCTCAGACCCTTTTAGTCAGTGTGGAAAATCTCTAGCAGTGGCGCCCGAA
CAGGGACTTGAAAGCGAAAGGGAAACCAGAGGAGCTCTCTCGACGCAGGACTCGGCTTGCTGAAGCGCGC
ACGGCAAGAGGCGAGGGGCGGCGACTGGTGAGTACGCCAAAAATTTTGACTAGCGGAGGCTAGAAGGAGA
GAGATGGGTGCGAGAGCGTCAGTATTAAGCGGGGGAGAATTAGATCGCGATGGGAAAAAATTCGGTTAAG
GCCAGGGGGAAAGAAAAAATATAAATTAAAACATATAGTATGGGCAAGCAGGGAGCTAGAACGATTCGCA
GTTAATCCTGGCCTGTTAGAAACATCAGAAGGCTGTAGACAAATACTGGGACAGCTACAACCATCCCTTC
AGACAGGATCAGAAGAACTTAGATCATTATATAATACAGTAGCAACCCTCTATTGTGTGCATCAAAGGAT
AGAGATAAAAGACACCAAGGAAGCTTTAGACAAGATAGAGGAAGAGCAAAACAAAAGTAAGACCACCGCA
CAGCAAGCGGCCGCTGATCTTCAGACCTGGAGGAGGAGATATGAGGGACAATTGGAGAAGTGAATTATAT
AAATATAAAGTAGTAAAAATTGAACCATTAGGAGTAGCACCCACCAAGGCAAAGAGAAGAGTGGTGCAGA
GAGAAAAAAGAGCAGTGGGAATAGGAGCTTTGTTCCTTGGGTTCTTGGGAGCAGCAGGAAGCACTATGGG
CGCAGCGTCAATGACGCTGACGGTACAGGCCAGACAATTATTGTCTGGTATAGTGCAGCAGCAGAACAAT
TTGCTGAGGGCTATTGAGGCGCAACAGCATCTGTTGCAACTCACAGTCTGGGGCATCAAGCAGCTCCAGG
CAAGAATCCTGGCTGTGGAAAGATACCTAAAGGATCAACAGCTCCTGGGGATTTGGGGTTGCTCTGGAAA
ACTCATTTGCACCACTGCTGTGCCTTGGAATGCTAGTTGGAGTAATAAATCTCTGGAACAGATTTGGAAT
CACACGACCTGGATGGAGTGGGACAGAGAAATTAACAATTACACAAGCTTAATACACTCCTTAATTGAAG
AATCGCAAAACCAGCAAGAAAAGAATGAACAAGAATTATTGGAATTAGATAAATGGGCAAGTTTGTGGAA
TTGGTTTAACATAACAAATTGGCTGTGGTATATAAAATTATTCATAATGATAGTAGGAGGCTTGGTAGGT
TTAAGAATAGTTTTTGCTGTACTTTCTATAGTGAATAGAGTTAGGCAGGGATATTCACCATTATCGTTTC
AGACCCACCTCCCAACCCCGAGGGGACCCGACAGGCCCGAAGGAATAGAAGAAGAAGGTGGAGAGAGAGA
CAGAGACAGATCCATTCGATTAGTGAACGGATCTCGACGGTATCGATCACGAGACTAGCCTCGAGCGGCC
GCCCCCTTCACCGAGGGCCTATTTCCCATGATTCCTTCATATTTGCATATACGATACAAGGCTGTTAGAG
AGATAATTGGAATTAATTTGACTGTAAACACAAAGATATTAGTACAAAATACGTGACGTAGAAAGTAATA
ATTTCTTGGGTAGTTTGCAGTTTTAAAATTATGTTTTAAAATGGACTATCATATGCTTACCGTAACTTGA
AAGTATTTCGATTTCTTGGCTTTATATATCTTGTGGAAAGGACGAAACACCGGTGGAGCAATTCCACAAC
ACGGGTTAGAGCTAGAAATAGCAAGTTAACCTAAGGCTAGTCCGTTATCAACTTATTACACTGTTGTCTT
ATACCAACTTTCCTAATAAGTGGCACCGAGTCGGTGCTTTTTTTCCTGCAGGAATTCTCGACCTCGAGAC
AAATGGCAGTATTCATCCACAATTTTAAAAGAAAAGGGGGGATTGGGGGGTACAGTGCAGGGGAAAGAAT
AGTAGACATAATAGCAACAGACATACAAACTAAAGAATTACAAAAACAAATTACAAAAATTCAAAATTTT
CGGGTTTATTACAGGGACAGCAGAGATCCACTTTGGCCGCGGCTCGAGGGGGTTGGGGTTGCGCCTTTTC
CAAGGCAGCCCTGGGTTTGCGCAGGGACGCGGCTGCTCTGGGCGTGGTTCCGGGAAACGCAGCGGCGCCG
ACCCTGGGTCTCGCACATTCTTCACGTCCGTTCGCAGCGTCACCCGGATCTTCGCCGCTACCCTTGTGGG
CCCCCCGGCGACGCTTCCTGCTCCGCCCCTAAGTCGGGAAGGTTCCTTGCGGTTCGCGGCGTGCCGGACG
TGACAAACGGAAGCCGCACGTCTCACTAGTACCCTCGCAGACGGACAGCGCCAGGGAGCAATGGCAGCGC
GCCGACCGCGATGGGCTGTGGCCAATAGCGGCTGCTCAGCAGGGCGCGCCGAGAGCAGCGGCCGGGAAGG
GGCGGTGCGGGAGGCGGGGTGTGGGGCGGTAGTGTGGGCCCTGTTCCTGCCCGCGCGGTGTTCCGCATTC
TGCAAGCCTCCGGAGCGCACGTCGGCAGTCGGCTCCCTCGTTGACCGAATCACCGACCTCTCTCCCCAGG
GGGATCCACCGGATCAAGCTTGCCAGCTGGGGCGCCCTCTGGTAAGGTTGGGAAGCCCTGCAGATCTGAT
CCCGGGGGGCAATGAGATATGAAAAAGCCTGAACTCACCGCGACGTCTGTCGAGAAGTTTCTGATCGAAA
AGTTCGACAGCGTCTCCGACCTGATGCAGCTCTCGGAGGGCGAAGAATCTCGTGCTTTCAGCTTCGATGT
AGGAGGGCGTGGATATGTCCTGCGGGTAAATAGCTGCGCCGATGGTTTCTACAAAGATCGTTATGTTTAT
CGGCACTTTGCATCGGCCGCGCTCCCGATTCCGGAAGTGCTTGACATTGGGGAATTTAGCGAGAGCCTGA
CCTATTGCATCTCCCGCCGTGCACAGGGTGTCACGTTGCAAGACCTGCCTGAAACCGAACTGCCCGCTGT
TCTGCAGCCGGTCGCGGAGGCCATGGATGCGATCGCTGCGGCCGATCTTAGCCAGACGAGCGGGTTCGGC
CCATTCGGACCGCAAGGAATCGGTCAATACACTACATGGCGTGATTTCATATGCGCGATTGCTGATCCCC
ATGTGTATCACTGGCAAACTGTGATGGACGACACCGTCAGTGCGTCCGTCGCGCAGGCTCTCGATGAGCT
GATGCTTTGGGCCGAGGACTGCCCCGAAGTCCGGCACCTCGTGCACGCGGATTTCGGCTCCAACAATGTC
CTGACGGACAATGGCCGCATAACAGCGGTCATTGACTGGAGCGAGGCGATGTTCGGGGATTCCCAATACG
AGGTCGCCAACATCTTCTTCTGGAGGCCGTGGTTGGCTTGTATGGAGCAGCAGACGCGCTACTTCGAGCG
GAGGCATCCGGAGCTTGCAGGATCGCCGCGGCTCCGGGCGTATATGCTCCGCATTGGTCTTGACCAACTC
TATCAGAGCTTGGTTGACGGCAATTTCGATGATGCAGCTTGGGCGCAGGGTCGATGCGACGCAATCGTCC
GATCCGGAGCCGGGACTGTCGGGCGTACACAAATCGCCCGCAGAAGCGCGGCCGTCTGGACCGATGGCTG
TGTAGAAGTACTCGCCGATAGTGGAAACCGACGCCCCAGCACTCGTCCGAGGGCAAAGGAATAGAGTAGA
TGCCGACCGGGATCTATCGATACCGTCGACCTCGAGGGGGGGCCCGGTACCTTTAAGACCAATGACTTAC
AAGGCAGCTGTAGATCTTAGCCACTTTTTAAAAGAAAAGGGGGGACTGGAAGGGCTAATTCACTCCCAAC
GAAGACAAGATCTGCTTTTTGCTTGTACTGGGTCTCTCTGGTTAGACCAGATCTGAGCCTGGGAGCTCTC
TGGCTAACTAGGGAACCCACTGCTTAAGCCTCAATAAAGCTTGCCTTGAGTGCTTCAAGTAGTGTGTGCC
CGTCTGTTGTGTGACTCTGGTAACTAGAGATCCCTCAGACCCTTTTAGTCAGTGTGGAAAATCTCTAGCA
GTAGTAGTTCATGTCATCTTATTATTCAGTATTTATAACTTGCAAAGAAATGAATATCAGAGAGTGAGAG
GAACTTGTTTATTGCAGCTTATAATGGTTACAAATAAAGCAATAGCATCACAAATTTCACAAATAAAGCA
TTTTTTTCACTGCATTCTAGTTGTGGTTTGTCCAAACTCATCAATGTATCTTATCATGTCTGGCTCTAGC
TATCCCGCCCCTAACTCCGCCCATCCCGCCCCTAACTCCGCCCAGTTCCGCCCATTCTCCGCCCCATGGC
TGACTAATTTTTTTTATTTATGCAGAGGCCGAGGCCGCCTCGGCCTCTGAGCTATTCCAGAAGTAGTGAG
GAGGCTTTTTTGGAGGCCTAGGGACGTACCCAATTCGCCCTATAGTGAGTCGTATTACGCGCGCTCACTG
GCCGTCGTTTTACAACGTCGTGACTGGGAAAACCCTGGCGTTACCCAACTTAATCGCCTTGCAGCACATC
CCCCTTTCGCCAGCTGGCGTAATAGCGAAGAGGCCCGCACCGATCGCCCTTCCCAACAGTTGCGCAGCCT
GAATGGCGAATGGG
[124 nt withheld, positions 4985-5108]
C
[91 nt withheld, positions 5110-5200]
A
[49 nt withheld, positions 5202-5250]
CCTTTGACGTTGGAGTCCACGTTCTTT
[37 nt withheld, positions 5278-5314]
ACCCTATCTCGGTCTATTCTTTTGATTTATAAGGGATTTTGCCGATTTCGGCCTATTGGTTAAAAAATGA
GCTGATTTAACAAAAATTTAACGCGAATTTTAACAAAATATTAACGCTTACAATTTAGGTGGCACTTTTC
GGGGAAATGTGCGCGGAACCCCTATTTGTTTATTTTTCTAAATACATTCAAATATGTATCCGCTCATGAG
ACAATAACCCTGATAAATGCTTCAATAATATTGAAAAAGGAAGAGTATGAGTATTCAACATTTCCGTGTC
GCCCTTATTCCCTTTTTTGCGGCATTTTGCCTTCCTGTTTTTGCTCACCCAGAAACGCTGGTGAAAGTAA
AAGATGCTGAAGATCAGTTGGGTGCACGAGTGGGTTACATCGAACTGGATCTCAACAGCGGTAAGATCCT
TGAGAGTTTTCGCCCCGAAGAACGTTTTCCAATGATGAGCACTTTTAAAGTTCTGCTATGTGGCGCGGTA
TTATCCCGTATTGACGCCGGGCAAGAGCAACTCGGTCGCCGCATACACTATTCTCAGAATGACTTGGTTG
AGTACTCACCAGTCACAGAAAAGCATCTTACGGATGGCATGACAGTAAGAGAATTATGCAGTGCTGCCAT
AACCATGAGTGATAACACTGCGGCCAACTTACTTCTGACAACGATCGGAGGACCGAAGGAGCTAACCGCT
TTTTTGCACAACATGGGGGATCATGTAACTCGCCTTGATCGTTGGGAACCGGAGCTGAATGAAGCCATAC
CAAACGACGAGCGTGACACCACGATGCCTGTAGCAATGGCAACAACGTTGCGCAAACTATTAACTGGCGA
ACTACTTACTCTAGCTTCCCGGCAACAATTAATAGACTGGATGGAGGCGGATAAAGTTGCAGGACCACTT
CTGCGCTCGGCCCTTCCGGCTGGCTGGTTTATTGCTGATAAATCTGGAGCCGGTGAGCGTGGGTCTCGCG
GTATCATTGCAGCACTGGGGCCAGATGGTAAGCCCTCCCGTATCGTAGTTATCTACACGACGGGGAGTCA
GGCAACTATGGATGAACGAAATAGACAGATCGCTGAGATAGGTGCCTCACTGATTAAGCATTGGTAACTG
TCAGACCAAGTTTACTCATATATACTTTAGATTGATTTAAAACTTCATTTTTAATTTAAAAGGATCTAGG
TGAAGATCCTTTTTGATAATCTCATGACCAAAATCCCTTAACGTGAGTTTTCGTTCCACTGAGCGTCAGA
CCCCGTAGAAAAGATCAAAGGATCTTCTTGAGATCCTTTTTTTCTGCGCGTAATCTGCTGCTTGCAAACA
AAAAAACCACCGCTACCAGCGGTGGTTTGTTTGCCGGATCAAGAGCTACCAACTCTTTTTCCGAAGGTAA
CTGGCTTCAGCAGAGCGCAGATACCAAATACTGTTCTTCTAGTGTAGCCGTAGTTAGGCCACCACTTCAA
GAACTCTGTAGCACCGCCTACATACCTCGCTCTGCTAATCCTGTTACCAGTGGCTGCTGCCAGTGGCGAT
AAGTCGTGTCTTACCGGGTTGGACTCAAGACGATAGTTACCGGATAAGGCGCAGCGGTCGGGCTGAACGG
GGGGTTCGTGCACACAGCCCAGCTTGGAGCGAACGACCTACACCGAACTGAGATACCTACAGCGTGAGCT
ATGAGAAAGCGCCACGCTTCCCGAAGGGAGAAAGGCGGACAGGTATCCGGTAAGCGGCAGGGTCGGAACA
GGAGAGCGCACGAGGGAGCTTCCAGGGGGAAACGCCTGGTATCTTTATAGTCCTGTCGGGTTTCGCCACC
TCTGACTTGAGCGTCGATTTTTGTGATGCTCGTCAGGGGGGCGGAGCCTATGGAAAAACGCCAGCAACGC
GGCCTTTTTACGGTTCCTGGCCTTTTGCTGGCCTTTTGCTCACATGTTCTTTCCTGCGTTATCCCCTGAT
TCTGTGGATAACCGTATTACCGCCTTTGAGTGAGCTGATACCGCTCGCCGCAGCCGAACGACCGAGCGCA
GCGAGTCAGTGAGCGAGGAAGCGGAAGAGCGCCCAATACGCAAACCGCCTCTCCCCGCGCGTTGGCCGAT
TCATTAATGCAGCTGGCACGACAGGTTTCCCGACTGGAAAGCGGGCAGTGAGCGCAACGCAATTAATGTG
AGTTAGCTCACTCATTAGGCACCCCAGGCTTTACACTTTATGCTTCCGGCTCGTATGTTGTGTGGAATTG
TGAGCGGATAACAATTTCACACAGGAAACAGCTATGACCATGATTACGCCAAGCGCGCAATTAACCCTCA
CTAAAGGGAACAAAAGCTGGAGCTGCAAGCTTAA
Features (pLannotate 1.2.2; 30 found; start..end, strand, type, name):
      1..227     +  promoter       RSV promoter: Rous sarcoma virus enhancer/promoter
    228..408     +  LTR            5' LTR (truncated): truncated 5' long terminal repeat (LTR) from HIV-1
    455..580     +  misc_feature   HIV-1 Ψ: packaging signal of human immunodeficiency virus type 1
    564..927     +  CDS            HIV-1 gag (fragment): gag protein from human immunodeficiency virus 1; gag
   1073..1306    +  misc_feature   RRE: The Rev response element (RRE) of HIV-1 allows for Rev-dependent mRNA export from the nucleus to the cytoplasm.
   1683..1783    +  CDS            Rev (fragment): human immunodeficiency virus 1 (HIV-1) Rev protein; rev; enhances nuclear export of unspliced and incompletely spliced viral mRNAs
   1833..2073    +  promoter       U6 promoter: RNA polymerase III promoter for human U6 snRNA
   2084..2102    +  promoter       TRE3GV promoter (fragment): 3rd-generation Tet-responsive promoter that can be activated by binding of Tet-On® 3G, optimized for retroviral and lentiviral vectors
   2106..2154    +  misc_RNA       gRNA scaffold (fragment): guide RNA scaffold for the Streptococcus pyogenes CRISPR/Cas9 system
   2158..2183    +  promoter       TRE3GS promoter (fragment): 3rd-generation Tet-responsive promoter that can be activated by binding of Tet-On® 3G, modified to eliminate binding sites for endogenous mammalian transcription factors
   2188..2207    +  misc_RNA       gRNA scaffold (fragment): guide RNA scaffold for the Streptococcus pyogenes CRISPR/Cas9 system
   2263..2380    +  misc_feature   cPPT/CTS: central polypurine tract and central termination sequence of HIV-1
   2429..2939    +  promoter       hPGK promoter: human phosphoglycerate kinase 1 promoter
   3029..4051    +  CDS            hph: KHYB_ECOLX - Experimental evidence at protein level: Swiss-Prot protein existence level 1. The aminoglycoside phosphotransferases achieve inactivation of their antibiotic substrates by phosphorylation. Only phosphorylates hygromycin and closely related compounds such as demethyl analogs and destomycin. From Escherichia coli.
   4075..4111    +  misc_feature   MCS (fragment): pBluescript multiple cloning site
   4107..4175    +  CDS            nef (fragment): NEF_HV1Z2 - Experimental evidence at protein level: Swiss-Prot protein existence level 1. Extracellular Nef protein targets CD4(+) T-lymphocytes for apoptosis by interacting with CXCR4 surface receptors. From Human immunodeficiency virus type 1 group M subtype D (isolate Z2/CDC-Z34) (HIV-1).
   4177..4410    +  LTR            3' LTR (ΔU3): self-inactivating 3' long terminal repeat (LTR) from HIV-1
   4482..4603    +  polyA_signal   SV40 poly(A) signal: SV40 polyadenylation signal
   4643..4778    +  rep_origin     SV40 ori: SV40 origin of replication
   4799..4817    -  promoter       T7 promoter: promoter for bacteriophage T7 RNA polymerase
   4825..4980    +  CDS            lacZα (fragment): LacZα fragment of β-galactosidase; lacZ fragment
   4985..5413    +  rep_origin     f1 ori (sequence partly withheld): f1 bacteriophage origin of replication; arrow indicates direction of (+) strand synthesis
   5466..5570    +  promoter       AmpR promoter: bla
   5571..6431    +  CDS            AmpR: β-lactamase; bla; confers resistance to ampicillin, carbenicillin, and related antibiotics
   6602..7190    +  rep_origin     ori: high-copy-number ColE1/pMB1/pBR322/pUC origin of replication
   7373..7465    +  CDS            lacI (fragment): lac repressor; lacI; The lac repressor binds to the lac operator to inhibit transcription in E. coli. This inhibition can be relieved by adding lactose or isopropyl-β-D-thiogalactopyranoside (IPTG).
   7478..7499    +  protein_bind   CAP binding site: CAP binding activates transcription in the presence of cAMP. E. coli catabolite activator protein
   7514..7544    +  promoter       lac promoter: promoter for the E. coli lac operon
   7552..7568    +  protein_bind   lac operator: The lac repressor binds to the lac operator to inhibit transcription in E. coli. This inhibition can be relieved by adding lactose or isopropyl-β-D-thiogalactopyranoside (IPTG). lac repressor encoded by lacI
   7613..7631    +  promoter       T3 promoter: promoter for bacteriophage T3 RNA polymerase
