[The description below was written by a language model from this plasmid's Addgene catalogue record and pLannotate feature annotations shown in this document.]
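Description:
FISSEQ-hgRNA-Design2 is a roughly 7.7 kb third-generation, self-inactivating lentiviral vector built on the pLKO.1 Hygro backbone and carrying a homing guide RNA (hgRNA) cassette for CRISPR-based barcoding in mammalian cells. In bacteria it is maintained through a high-copy ColE1/pUC-type origin with ampicillin selection (AmpR under its own promoter). An f1 origin, lac promoter/operator remnants and T7/T3 promoters are carried over from the parental cloning backbone. The viral portion comprises an RSV promoter fused to a truncated HIV-1 5' LTR, the Ψ packaging signal with a gag fragment, the Rev response element, the cPPT/CTS, and a ΔU3 3' LTR followed by an SV40 polyadenylation signal and SV40 origin. This arrangement supports Tat-independent production of the genomic RNA, its packaging when helper functions are supplied in trans, and integration of a provirus with inactivated LTR promoter activity.

The payload is a human U6 (RNA polymerase III) promoter driving the hgRNA, which consists of a 20-nt spacer followed by a Streptococcus pyogenes Cas9 guide scaffold. The scaffold is annotated only as two fragments interrupted by short stretches matched to Tet-responsive promoters. These matches are about 20 nt long and most likely reflect engineered insertions in the scaffold rather than functional promoters, plausibly the design changes implied by the "FISSEQ" (fluorescent in situ sequencing) name, although the record does not describe them. In a homing guide RNA, the scaffold is altered so that Cas9 is directed back to the locus encoding the guide, where repeated cutting and repair accumulate diverse mutations that serve as evolving barcodes. A separate hPGK promoter drives the hygromycin phosphotransferase gene (hph) for selection of transduced cells. Cas9 is not encoded here and must be provided separately.
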