Addgene plasmid #100572: FISSEQ-hgRNA-Design2
Purpose: FISSEQ-hgRNA-Design2 in a lentiviral backbone
Depositing lab: George Church. Depositing organization: Harvard Medical School. Publication: Rapidly evolving homing CRISPR barcodes. Kalhor R, Mali P, Church GM. Nat Methods. 2017 Feb;14(2):195-200. doi: 10.1038/nmeth.4108. Epub 2016 Dec 5. PubMed 27918539.
Backbone
  Vector backbone: pLKO.1 Hygro
  Total vector size (bp): 7660
  Vector type: Mammalian Expression, Lentiviral, CRISPR, Synthetic Biology
  Selectable markers: Hygromycin
Growth in bacteria
  Bacterial resistance: Ampicillin, 100 μg/mL
  Growth temperature: 30°C
  Growth strain: NEB Stable
  Copy number: Unknown
Gene/Insert
  Gene/Insert name: FISSEQ-hgRNA-Design2
  gRNA/shRNA sequence: Gtggagcaattccacaacac
Terms and licenses: Academic/Nonprofit Terms; Industry Terms: Not Available to Industry
How to cite: FISSEQ-hgRNA-Design2 was a gift from George Church (Addgene plasmid # 100572 ; http://n2t.net/addgene:100572 ; RRID:Addgene_100572)
